Addgene plasmid #139098: PCR4-Shh::lacZ-H11
Purpose: (Empty Backbone) enSERT LacZ reporter vector for site-specific integration into the H11 locus (contains Shh minimal promoter)
Depositing lab: Len Pennacchio. Depositing organization: Lawrence Berkeley National Laboratory. Publication: Comprehensive In Vivo Interrogation Reveals Phenotypic Impact of Human Enhancer Variants. Kvon EZ, Zhu Y, Kelman G, Novak CS, Plajzer-Frick I, Kato M, Garvin TH, Pham Q, Harrington AN, Hunter RD, Godoy J, Meky EM, Akiyama JA, Afzal V, Tran S, Escande F, Gilbert-Dussardier B, Jean-Marcais N, Hudaiberdiev S, Ovcharenko I, Dobbs MB, Gurnett CA, Manouvrier-Hanu S, Petit F, Visel A, Dickel DE, Pennacchio LA. Cell. 2020 Mar 6. pii: S0092-8674(20)30208-7. doi: 10.1016/j.cell.2020.02.031. PubMed 32169219.
Backbone
  Vector backbone: PCR4-TOPO
  Backbone manufacturer: Invitrogen
  Backbone size (bp): 3956
  Vector type: Mammalian Expression, Mouse Targeting, CRISPR
  Promoter: Shh
Growth in bacteria
  Bacterial resistance: Ampicillin and Kanamycin, 100 & 50 μg/mL
  Growth temperature: 37°C
  Growth strain: DH5alpha
  Copy number: High Copy
Gene/Insert
  Cloning method: Gibson Cloning
  Sequencing primers: 5′ ATCCTTCAGCTGCCCACTCTAC; 3′ ccaggaacatccaaactga
Terms and licenses: Academic/Nonprofit Terms; Industry Terms: Not Available to Industry
Depositor comments: Please note that there are minor differences between the Addgene verified result and the depositor's reference sequence (under the supplemental documents section). Please refer to the Addgene NGS result for more accurate sequence information. These differences do not affect the plasmid function.
How to cite: PCR4-Shh::lacZ-H11 was a gift from Len Pennacchio (Addgene plasmid # 139098 ; http://n2t.net/addgene:139098 ; RRID:Addgene_139098)
