[The description below was written by a language model from this plasmid's Addgene catalogue record, the feature table of its GenBank file and pLannotate feature annotations shown in this document.]
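Description:
PCR4-Shh::lacZ-H11 is an empty-backbone enhancer-reporter targeting vector from the enSERT system, built in the Invitrogen PCR4-TOPO cloning plasmid and designed for CRISPR-assisted, site-specific integration of a lacZ reporter into the mouse H11 locus. It is maintained in E. coli as a high-copy plasmid through a pUC/ColE1-type origin and carries both ampicillin (β-lactamase) and kanamycin (Tn5 aminoglycoside phosphotransferase) resistance genes. Remnants of the TOPO backbone are also annotated, including the lac promoter/operator, a lacZα fragment fused to a ccdB fragment annotated as lacking its start codon, and flanking T3, T7 and M13 primer sites.

The payload of the roughly 12.6 kb plasmid is a reporter cassette bracketed by two H11 homology arms of about 2.4 kb each. The right arm is annotated with FVB strain SNPs, and the left arm overlaps fragments of the neighbouring mouse Eif4enif1 gene. Between the arms, an Shh minimal promoter of about 0.5 kb (with one annotated C>T change) drives full-length E. coli lacZ encoding β-galactosidase, terminated by an SV40 polyadenylation signal. Immediately upstream of the promoter sit short "Gibson_Left" and "Gibson_Right" sequences, marking the junction where a candidate enhancer is inserted by Gibson assembly. A tiny label reading Hsp68 promoter coincides with the right Gibson sequence and appears to be a leftover annotation rather than a functional promoter.

Because the minimal promoter is expected to give little expression on its own, lacZ staining in transgenic mouse embryos reports the activity of the cloned enhancer from a fixed genomic site, which avoids position effects and allows comparison of enhancer variants. The record notes minor, non-functional differences between the depositor's reference sequence and the repository's verified sequence.
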