LOCUS       PCR4-H11-FVB-HA-Shh-La 12611 bp ds-DNA circular 03-FEB-2020
DEFINITION  .
FEATURES             Location/Qualifiers
     polyA_signal    9961..10237
                     /label="SV40\polyA"
                     /ApEinfo_revcolor=#84b0dc
                     /ApEinfo_fwdcolor=#84b0dc
     misc_binding    complement(90..112)
                     /label="LacO"
                     /ApEinfo_revcolor=#84b0dc
                     /ApEinfo_fwdcolor=#84b0dc
     promoter        complement(116..146)
                     /label="lac promoter"
                     /ApEinfo_revcolor=#c7b0e3
                     /ApEinfo_fwdcolor=#c7b0e3
     misc_feature    3933..6341
                     /label="H11-LHA"
                     /ApEinfo_revcolor=#f58a5e
                     /ApEinfo_fwdcolor=#f58a5e
     misc_feature    complement(68..84)
                     /label="M13\reverse\primer"
                     /ApEinfo_revcolor=#b7e6d7
                     /ApEinfo_fwdcolor=#b7e6d7
     misc_feature    complement(3888..3909)
                     /label="R"
                     /ApEinfo_revcolor=#f58a5e
                     /ApEinfo_fwdcolor=#f58a5e
     rep_origin      complement(411..1084)
                     /label="pUC\origin"
                     /ApEinfo_revcolor=#ffef86
                     /ApEinfo_fwdcolor=#ffef86
     CDS             complement(2293..3087)
                     /label="Kan(R)"
                     /ApEinfo_revcolor=#d6b295
                     /ApEinfo_fwdcolor=#d6b295
     CDS             6895..9960
                     /label="LacZ"
                     /ApEinfo_revcolor=#85dae9
                     /ApEinfo_fwdcolor=#85dae9
     misc_feature    20..41
                     /label="L2"
                     /ApEinfo_revcolor=#84b0dc
                     /ApEinfo_fwdcolor=#84b0dc
     misc_feature    10261..12611
                     /label="H11-RHA"
                     /ApEinfo_revcolor=#c7b0e3
                     /ApEinfo_fwdcolor=#c7b0e3
     promoter        complement(2135..2188)
                     /label="Amp promoter"
                     /ApEinfo_revcolor=#c6c9d1
                     /ApEinfo_fwdcolor=#c6c9d1
     protein_bind    complement(90..110)
                     /label="lac\repressor\binding\site"
                     /ApEinfo_revcolor=#d6b295
                     /ApEinfo_fwdcolor=#d6b295
     promoter        complement(29..47)
                     /label="T3 promoter"
                     /ApEinfo_revcolor=#9eafd2
                     /ApEinfo_fwdcolor=#9eafd2
     misc_feature    6348..6373
                     /label="Gibson_Right"
                     /ApEinfo_revcolor=#b1ff67
                     /ApEinfo_fwdcolor=#b1ff67
     CDS             complement(3436..3738)
                     /label="ccdB\(no\ATG)"
                     /ApEinfo_revcolor=#d59687
                     /ApEinfo_fwdcolor=#d59687
     promoter        complement(73..194)
                     /label="lac\promoter"
                     /ApEinfo_revcolor=#c7b0e3
                     /ApEinfo_fwdcolor=#c7b0e3
     misc_feature    6318..6343
                     /label="Gibson_Left"
                     /ApEinfo_revcolor=#b7e6d7
                     /ApEinfo_fwdcolor=#b7e6d7
     primer_bind     3891..3918
                     /label="T7"
                     /ApEinfo_revcolor=#85dae9
                     /ApEinfo_fwdcolor=#85dae9
     promoter        3899..3915
                     /label="T7\promoter"
                     /ApEinfo_revcolor=#b4abac
                     /ApEinfo_fwdcolor=#b4abac
     misc_feature    3899..3918
                     /label="T7\primer"
                     /ApEinfo_revcolor=#f58a5e
                     /ApEinfo_fwdcolor=#f58a5e
     promoter        6374..6894
                     /label="Shh promoter"
                     /ApEinfo_revcolor=#84b0dc
                     /ApEinfo_fwdcolor=#84b0dc
     misc_feature    11037..11037
                     /label="FVB SNP"
                     /ApEinfo_revcolor=#c6c9d1
                     /ApEinfo_fwdcolor=#c6c9d1
     rep_origin      complement(452..1128)
                     /label="ColE1 origin"
                     /ApEinfo_revcolor=#9eafd2
                     /ApEinfo_fwdcolor=#9eafd2
     CDS             1380..2039
                     /label="AmpR"
                     /ApEinfo_revcolor=#ffef86
                     /ApEinfo_fwdcolor=#ffef86
     primer_bind     complement(27..46)
                     /label="T3"
                     /ApEinfo_revcolor=#85dae9
                     /ApEinfo_fwdcolor=#85dae9
     primer_bind     complement(64..84)
                     /label="M13-rev"
                     /ApEinfo_revcolor=#85dae9
                     /ApEinfo_fwdcolor=#85dae9
     misc_feature    3876..3891
                     /label="M13\(-20)\forward\primer"
                     /ApEinfo_revcolor=#f58a5e
                     /ApEinfo_fwdcolor=#f58a5e
     promoter        6350..6373
                     /label="Hsp\68\Promoter"
                     /ApEinfo_revcolor=#c6c9d1
                     /ApEinfo_fwdcolor=#c6c9d1
     misc_feature    1129..1379
                     /label="Amp promoter"
                     /ApEinfo_revcolor=#ffef86
                     /ApEinfo_fwdcolor=#ffef86
     promoter        complement(3088..3225)
                     /label="Kan promoter"
                     /ApEinfo_revcolor=#d59687
                     /ApEinfo_fwdcolor=#d59687
     misc_feature    11852..11852
                     /label="FVB SNP"
                     /ApEinfo_revcolor=#d6b295
                     /ApEinfo_fwdcolor=#d6b295
     CDS             complement(3439..3648)
                     /label="ccdB"
                     /ApEinfo_revcolor=#ffef86
                     /ApEinfo_fwdcolor=#ffef86
     misc_feature    complement(27..46)
                     /label="T3\primer"
                     /ApEinfo_revcolor=#d6b295
                     /ApEinfo_fwdcolor=#d6b295
     misc_feature    3856..3872
                     /label="M13\(-40)\forward\primer"
                     /ApEinfo_revcolor=#75c6a9
                     /ApEinfo_fwdcolor=#75c6a9
     primer_bind     3875..3892
                     /label="M13-fwd"
                     /ApEinfo_revcolor=#85dae9
                     /ApEinfo_fwdcolor=#85dae9
     misc_feature    6699..6699
                     /label="C>T mutation"
                     /ApEinfo_revcolor=#b7e6d7
                     /ApEinfo_fwdcolor=#b7e6d7
ORIGIN
        1 gaattcgttt aaacctgcag gactagtccc tttagtgagg gttaattctg agcttggcgt
       61 aatcatggtc atagctgttt cctgtgtgaa attgttatcc gctcacaatt ccacacaaca
      121 tacgagccgg aagcataaag tgtaaagcct ggggtgccta atgagtgagc taactcacat
      181 taattgcgtt gcgctcactg cccgctttcc agtcgggaaa cctgtcgtgc cagctgcatt
      241 aatgaatcgg ccaacgcgcg gggagaggcg gtttgcgtat tgggcgctct tccgcttcct
      301 cgctcactga ctcgctgcgc tcggtcgttc ggctgcggcg agcggtatca gctcactcaa
      361 aggcggtaat acggttatcc acagaatcag gggataacgc aggaaagaac atgtgagcaa
      421 aaggccagca aaagcccagg aaccgtaaaa aggccgcgtt gctggcgttt ttccataggc
      481 tccgcccccc tgacgagcat cacaaaaatc gacgctcaag tcagaggtgg cgaaacccga
      541 caggactata aagataccag gcgtttcccc ctggaagctc cctcgtgcgc tctcctgttc
      601 cgaccctgcc gcttaccgga tacctgtccg cctttctccc ttcgggaagc gtggcgcttt
      661 ctcatagctc acgctgtagg tatctcagtt cggtgtaggt cgttcgctcc aagctgggct
      721 gtgtgcacga accccccgtt cagcccgacc gctgcgcctt atccggtaac tatcgtcttg
      781 agtccaaccc ggtaagacac gacttatcgc cactggcagc agccactggt aacaggatta
      841 gcagagcgag gtatgtaggc ggtgctacag agttcttgaa gtggtggcct aactacggct
      901 acactagaag gacagtattt ggtatctgcg ctctgctgaa gccagttacc ttcggaaaaa
      961 gagttggtag ctcttgatcc ggcaaacaaa ccaccgctgg tagcggtggt ttttttgttt
     1021 gcaagcagca gattacgcgc agaaaaaaag gatctcaaga agatcctttg atcttttcta
     1081 cggggtctga cgctcagtgg aacgaaaact cacgttaagg gattttggtc atgagacaat
     1141 aaccctgata aatgcttcaa taatattgaa aaaggaagag tatgagtatt caacatttcc
     1201 gtgtcgccct tattcccttt tttgcggcat tttgccttcc tgtttttgct cacccagaaa
     1261 cgctggtgaa agtaaaagat gctgaagatc agttgggtgc acgagtgggt tacatcgaac
     1321 tggatctcaa cagcggtaag atccttgaga gttttcgccc cgaagaacgt tttccaatga
     1381 tgagcacttt taaagttctg ctatgtggcg cggtattatc ccgtattgac gccgggcaag
     1441 agcaactcgg tcgccgcata cactattctc agaatgactt ggttgagtac tcaccagtca
     1501 cagaaaagca tcttacggat ggcatgacag taagagaatt atgcagtgct gccataacca
     1561 tgagtgataa cactgcggcc aacttacttc tgacaacgat cggaggaccg aaggagctaa
     1621 ccgctttttt gcacaacatg ggggatcatg taactcgcct tgatcgttgg gaaccggagc
     1681 tgaatgaagc cataccaaac gacgagcgtg acaccacgat gcctgtagca atggcaacaa
     1741 cgttgcgcaa actattaact ggcgaactac ttactctagc ttcccggcaa caattaatag
     1801 actggatgga ggcggataaa gttgcaggac cacttctgcg ctcggccctt ccggctggct
     1861 ggtttattgc tgataaatct ggagccggtg agcgtgggtc tcgcggtatc attgcagcac
     1921 tggggccaga tggtaagccc tcccgtatcg tagttatcta cacgacgggg agtcaggcaa
     1981 ctatggatga acgaaataga cagatcgctg agataggtgc ctcactgatt aagcattggt
     2041 aactgtcaga ccaagtttac tcatatatac tttagattga tttaaaactt catttttaat
     2101 ttaaaaggat ctaggtgaag atcctttttg ataatctcat gagcggatac atatttgaat
     2161 gtatttagaa aaataaacaa ataggggttc cgcgcacatt tccccgaaaa gtgccacctg
     2221 tatgcggtgt gaaataccgc acagatgcgt aaggagaaaa taccgcatca ggaaattgta
     2281 agcgttaata attcagaaga actcgtcaag aaggcgatag aaggcgatgc gctgcgaatc
     2341 gggagcggcg ataccgtaaa gcacgaggaa gcggtcagcc cattcgccgc caagctcttc
     2401 agcaatatca cgggtagcca acgctatgtc ctgatagcgg tccgccacac ccagccggcc
     2461 acagtcgatg aatccagaaa agcggccatt ttccaccatg atattcggca agcaggcatc
     2521 gccatgggtc acgacgagat cctcgccgtc gggcatgctc gccttgagcc tggcgaacag
     2581 ttcggctggc gcgagcccct gatgctcttc gtccagatca tcctgatcga caagaccggc
     2641 ttccatccga gtacgtgctc gctcgatgcg atgtttcgct tggtggtcga atgggcaggt
     2701 agccggatca agcgtatgca gccgccgcat tgcatcagcc atgatggata ctttctcggc
     2761 aggagcaagg tgagatgaca ggagatcctg ccccggcact tcgcccaata gcagccagtc
     2821 ccttcccgct tcagtgacaa cgtcgagcac agctgcgcaa ggaacgcccg tcgtggccag
     2881 ccacgatagc cgcgctgcct cgtcttgcag ttcattcagg gcaccggaca ggtcggtctt
     2941 gacaaaaaga accgggcgcc cctgcgctga cagccggaac acggcggcat cagagcagcc
     3001 gattgtctgt tgtgcccagt catagccgaa tagcctctcc acccaagcgg ccggagaacc
     3061 tgcgtgcaat ccatcttgtt caatcatgcg aaacgatcct catcctgtct cttgatcaga
     3121 gcttgatccc ctgcgccatc agatccttgg cggcgagaaa gccatccagt ttactttgca
     3181 gggcttccca accttaccag agggcgcccc agctggcaat tccggttcgc ttgctgtcca
     3241 taaaaccgcc cagtctagct atcgccatgt aagcccactg caagctacct gctttctctt
     3301 tgcgcttgcg ttttcccttg tccagatagc ccagtagctg acattcatcc ggggtcagca
     3361 ccgtttctgc ggactggctt tctacgtgaa aaggatctag gtgaagatcc tttttgataa
     3421 tctcatgcct gacatttata ttccccagaa catcaggtta atggcgtttt tgatgtcatt
     3481 ttcgcggtgg ctgagatcag ccacttcttc cccgataacg gagaccggca cactggccat
     3541 atcggtggtc atcatgcgcc agctttcatc cccgatatgc accaccgggt aaagttcacg
     3601 ggagacttta tctgacagca gacgtgcact ggccaggggg atcaccatcc gtcgccccgg
     3661 cgtgtcaata atatcactct gtacatccac aaacagacga taacggctct ctcttttata
     3721 ggtgtaaacc ttaaactgcc gtacgtatag gctgcgcaac tgttgggaag ggcgatcggt
     3781 gcgggcctct tcgctattac gccagctggc gaaaggggga tgtgctgcaa ggcgattaag
     3841 ttgggtaacg ccagggtttt cccagtcacg acgttgtaaa acgacggcca gtgaattgta
     3901 atacgactca ctatagggcg aattgaattt agCCCTGGTA CATGTATGGT GGCAAGTGTT
     3961 CACCACATCC ACCTCCTTGT AAGTATCCAA ATCAACAAAA GTAGTAAACT TTGACATTTT
     4021 TAGGAACATC TACAACTCAT GAGTTTCTTC TTTCTCCCCA TCAGGTGTGC TTCCTCCTGG
     4081 GATAGACATG GCTCCTTTAC AGGGGCTATC TGGCCCACTC CTGGGTCAAC CCTTGTACCC
     4141 TTTGGTCTCT GCTGCTAGTC ACCCTCTCCT AAACCCTCGT CCTGGGACCC CTCTGCATTT
     4201 GGCGGTGATG CAGCAGCAGC TACAGCGCTC AGGTAAGGTT TAGAAATAGG CCAGGTTAGC
     4261 TGATCACACT GGAAAGTTCT GAGATTTCCA GGAGCAATAG TTATCACTGC CCCTTTGTTT
     4321 CTTAGGTGTC ACTAGAAAAA CAGGTGAAGT GAACTGACCT GTGCAGTCTC AGGGATTATT
     4381 ACTACTGCAA GGACAGTCGG AGCCAGCCAT GCTCTAGCTC TGTTTTTCAC TTCTTATAAG
     4441 CCTGAGAATT TTTGCTGAGA TGTGAACATG TCAGCCTTGG TGGGCtttct tacgttgcat
     4501 tttcttacgt tgcattttGC ACTTTAGGAA GCCTTTGGTT AAATCCTCTG GTAGACTTCC
     4561 CATCCCCCAA AGTAACAAAC CATTCAAGCA AAGTAGGTCA GAAAATATTG TCAATACTGA
     4621 GAACAGGACT TGGGAGTGAG TATCCAAGGG TGGTCTTAGT AGACTTGTGG GGTTCTGTGG
     4681 GTGAGGTGTA GAGTAGAGCT ACTTTGCTGC ACTGACACTC TTCTCTCCAT AGTTCTGCAT
     4741 CCTCCAGGCT CTAGTTCCCA GGCAGCAGCT ATCAGCGTTC AGACTCCTCA GAATGTACCC
     4801 AGCCGGTCGG GCATGCCCCA CATGCACTCC CAGCTGGAGC ATCGTACCAG CCAAAGGAGC
     4861 AGCTCCCCTG TGGGCCTTGC CAAATGGTTT GGCTCAGATG TGCTACAGCA GCCTCTGCCC
     4921 TCCATGCCCA CCAAAGTCAT CAGTGTAGAT GAACTGGAAT ATAGACAGTG AAGAGGGCAG
     4981 GCTGGCTCAC CCATACCTGG ACCTGTGGTG ACACCCTGGT CATGACTCTC ATTCCCTCTT
     5041 TGTAATGGGC TTTTACATTG GAGCACACTA TGTGAAGATG TTTAGGGGAT CCACATACCT
     5101 ACCATGATCT ACATTATGAC AGAAGGCTGT TAAATCGAAT GAACCTACAT GGTTCAAATA
     5161 CAAGGGATAC AAGATTGTCA GTCCTGGAAG TCTTTCTTTT ATAAAATATG TGAATGAAGT
     5221 GTTGGTGTCT TCTAGAGGTG ACACCTAAGG GTTCTGAAAA AATAAAATGT ATAGACCCTT
     5281 ATGTACAGAC CTGTGTATAA ACTTTTGTAC ATACAAATAG GGTAGCTTTT TTTGAACTTA
     5341 TACATACAGC TGTACATAAA GTAACTATCA GTTAGGCTTG TGTCAACTGT TTGGATTTTT
     5401 TTCACTTGAA TATTTGGGAC TTTTTCTTTT GGTTTATTAA AAGTTACATA TGCCACGTGT
     5461 GTGAACGATA TGGCTGGTAC TGTGTTTATT TCTTCCATGA ACTAAGACAG TCTAAATGAG
     5521 TTCCTTTCAC GTTTTAATTT TACCTTAGGA CTTCTGGAAT TTCTTCTGCA CATAAAGTTC
     5581 TGATAGCATT AGTTTAAGCT GGACTAACCC TGAAAGTAGC TTGTGGCAAG TATCAAGGAA
     5641 TCAATATTAT ACTCTACAAA ATCAAAGTTT ACAGAGAAGT CATATAGTAA TTTTTCTGAA
     5701 ATTTACTGGC ACAATGTTAA TCCAGCCTGA CTCCAACTAA TTAATGGTCA CATTAATTTA
     5761 AGTCTTTCCC TTGCCTCTGC TGCATTAGTT TCTCTCAAAA TTGTTAACTT ACAACTTGAA
     5821 GTCTGGTATT ATAAATTGAA TGTAAAGCAT TCTGAAAGAT ACTATACTGA TTGCAGGTTT
     5881 TTCAGTCAGG TTCAAGCTAA TTTGACCAGT CATTGGATTA ATTATGGATC TGGGGCCATA
     5941 AATGCTATTT TAATTCCACT ATAGAGATTA AAATAAGCCA TTCTCCATTT CATAATATTC
     6001 TATTGGACTT TGACTGCAGG GGCCTCCAAG TCTTGACAGT AGATTATAAT CCTTCAGCTG
     6061 CCCACTCTAC TGGAGGAGGA CAAACTGGTC ACTTTTCAGC AAAACCTGGC TGTGGATCAG
     6121 GGCAGTCTGG TACTTCCAAG CTCATTAGAT GCCATCATGC TCTCACTGCC TCCTCAGCTT
     6181 CAAGAGGAAT CTGGAAAAAG CAGTCCCACT GGTCAGGAAA GGAACACTAG TGCACTTATC
     6241 CTGGGTGTCT GCTGAGCCAA CAGTGGTAGT AAGGTAAGGG CAGGATGTGT CAAACTGCCA
     6301 ATAGAGAACT ACTTACTCTT CAGGCTGAAG CTGATGGAAC Agcggccgcc aggaacatcc
     6361 aaactgagca gcctttcttt ctctctttct ttctttttta aactggaagc cttcaggtga
     6421 aaataaagcc acagcagcca gaggggggag aaatgtagtc tttctcaggg ttaacatcag
     6481 aagacaagct tgtgcggctt ggccaatcag atgcgcccct gccagctata atatagtgcg
     6541 aaaggcagcc tgtctcacaa gctctccagc cttgctacca tttaaaatca ggctcttttt
     6601 gtcttttaat tgctgtctcg agacccaact ccgatgtgtt ccgttaccag cgaccggcag
     6661 cctgccatcg cagccccagt ctgggtgggg atcggagaTa agtcccctgc agcagcggca
     6721 ggcaaggtta tataggaaga gaaagagcca ggcagcgcca gagggaacga acgagccgag
     6781 cgaggaaggg agagccgagc gcaaggagga gcgcacacgc acacacccgc gcgtacccgc
     6841 tcgcgcacag acagcgcggg gacagctcac aagtcctcag gttccgcgga cgagatggct
     6901 cgcgatgatc ccgtcgtttt acaacgtcgt gactgggaaa accctggcgt tacccaactt
     6961 aatcgccttg cagcacatcc ccctttcgcc agctggcgta atagcgaaga ggcccgcacc
     7021 gatcgccctt cccaacagtt gcgcagcctg aatggcgaat ggcgctttgc ctggtttccg
     7081 gcaccagaag cggtgccgga aagctggctg gagtgcgatc ttcctgaggc cgatactgtc
     7141 gtcgtcccct caaactggca gatgcacggt tacgatgcgc ccatctacac caacgtgacc
     7201 tatcccatta cggtcaatcc gccgtttgtt cccacggaga atccgacggg ttgttactcg
     7261 ctcacattta atgttgatga aagctggcta caggaaggcc agacgcgaat tatttttgat
     7321 ggcgttaact cggcgtttca tctgtggtgc aacgggcgct gggtcggtta cggccaggac
     7381 agtcgtttgc cgtctgaatt tgacctgagc gcatttttac gcgccggaga aaaccgcctc
     7441 gcggtgatgg tgctgcgctg gagtgacggc agttatctgg aagatcagga tatgtggcgg
     7501 atgagcggca ttttccgtga cgtctcgttg ctgcataaac cgactacaca aatcagcgat
     7561 ttccatgttg ccactcgctt taatgatgat ttcagccgcg ctgtactgga ggctgaagtt
     7621 cagatgtgcg gcgagttgcg tgactaccta cgggtaacag tttctttatg gcagggtgaa
     7681 acgcaggtcg ccagcggcac cgcgcctttc ggcggtgaaa ttatcgatga gcgtggtggt
     7741 tatgccgatc gcgtcacact acgtctgaac gtcgaaaacc cgaaactgtg gagcgccgaa
     7801 atcccgaatc tctatcgtgc ggtggttgaa ctgcacaccg ccgacggcac gctgattgaa
     7861 gcagaagcct gcgatgtcgg tttccgcgag gtgcggattg aaaatggtct gctgctgctg
     7921 aacggcaagc cgttgctgat tcgaggcgtt aaccgtcacg agcatcatcc tctgcatggt
     7981 caggtcatgg atgagcagac gatggtgcag gatatcctgc tgatgaagca gaacaacttt
     8041 aacgccgtgc gctgttcgca ttatccgaac catccgctgt ggtacacgct gtgcgaccgc
     8101 tacggcctgt atgtggtgga tgaagccaat attgaaaccc acggcatggt gccaatgaat
     8161 cgtctgaccg atgatccgcg ctggctaccg gcgatgagcg aacgcgtaac gcgaatggtg
     8221 cagcgcgatc gtaatcaccc gagtgtgatc atctggtcgc tggggaatga atcaggccac
     8281 ggcgctaatc acgacgcgct gtatcgctgg atcaaatctg tcgatccttc ccgcccggtg
     8341 cagtatgaag gcggcggagc cgacaccacg gccaccgata ttatttgccc gatgtacgcg
     8401 cgcgtggatg aagaccagcc cttcccggct gtgccgaaat ggtccatcaa aaaatggctt
     8461 tcgctacctg gagagacgcg cccgctgatc ctttgcgaat acgcccacgc gatgggtaac
     8521 agtcttggcg gtttcgctaa atactggcag gcgtttcgtc agtatccccg tttacagggc
     8581 ggcttcgtct gggactgggt ggatcagtcg ctgattaaat atgatgaaaa cggcaacccg
     8641 tggtcggctt acggcggtga ttttggcgat acgccgaacg atcgccagtt ctgtatgaac
     8701 ggtctggtct ttgccgaccg cacgccgcat ccagcgctga cggaagcaaa acaccagcag
     8761 cagtttttcc agttccgttt atccgggcaa accatcgaag tgaccagcga atacctgttc
     8821 cgtcatagcg ataacgagct cctgcactgg atggtggcgc tggatggtaa gccgctggca
     8881 agcggtgaag tgcctctgga tgtcgctcca caaggtaaac agttgattga actgcctgaa
     8941 ctaccgcagc cggagagcgc cgggcaactc tggctcacag tacgcgtagt gcaaccgaac
     9001 gcgaccgcat ggtcagaagc cgggcacatc agcgcctggc agcagtggcg tctggcggaa
     9061 aacctcagtg tgacgctccc cgccgcgtcc cacgccatcc cgcatctgac caccagcgaa
     9121 atggattttt gcatcgagct gggtaataag cgttggcaat ttaaccgcca gtcaggcttt
     9181 ctttcacaga tgtggattgg cgataaaaaa caactgctga cgccgctgcg cgatcagttc
     9241 acccgtgcac cgctggataa cgacattggc gtaagtgaag cgacccgcat tgaccctaac
     9301 gcctgggtcg aacgctggaa ggcggcgggc cattaccagg ccgaagcagc gttgttgcag
     9361 tgcacggcag atacacttgc tgatgcggtg ctgattacga ccgctcacgc gtggcagcat
     9421 caggggaaaa ccttatttat cagccggaaa acctaccgga ttgatggtag tggtcaaatg
     9481 gcgattaccg ttgatgttga agtggcgagc gatacaccgc atccggcgcg gattggcctg
     9541 aactgccagc tggcgcaggt agcagagcgg gtaaactggc tcggattagg gccgcaagaa
     9601 aactatcccg accgccttac tgccgcctgt tttgaccgct gggatctgcc attgtcagac
     9661 atgtataccc cgtacgtctt cccgagcgaa aacggtctgc gctgcgggac gcgcgaattg
     9721 aattatggcc cacaccagtg gcgcggcgac ttccagttca acatcagccg ctacagtcaa
     9781 cagcaactga tggaaaccag ccatcgccat ctgctgcacg cggaagaagg cacatggctg
     9841 aatatcgacg gtttccatat ggggattggt ggcgacgact cctggagccc gtcagtatcg
     9901 gcggaattcc agctgagcgc cggtcgctac cattaccagt tggtctggtg tcaaaaataa
     9961 taataaccgg gcagggggga tctaagctct agataagtaa tgatcataat cagccatatc
    10021 acatctgtag aggttttact tgctttaaaa aacctcccac acctccccct gaacctgaaa
    10081 cataaaatga atgcaattgt tgttgttaac ttgtttattg cagcttataa tggttacaaa
    10141 taaagcaata gcatcacaaa tttcacaaat aaagcatttt tttcactgca ttctagttgt
    10201 ggtttgtcca aactcatcaa tgtatcttat catgtctgga tccactagtt ctagagcggc
    10261 AAGCAGAAAG GGAACAAGGG GATATTAAAT GTGTATAGAC ACgctagaga gatggctcag
    10321 cagttaagag aactagctgg tctttcagag gtcctgagat caattttaga cacccacatg
    10381 gtggctcatg accatctatc tataaatgga tctgattttc atgtctggca gtgtacagaa
    10441 gctaactGAA GAAAGGTGGA AGACCCAcaa gagttcaaga taagccctat atagtgaagt
    10501 tcaaggcaag ctttttctac ctgaaactta gtctcaaaaa aaaaTGAATA CGTAAACAGT
    10561 CTTCCAGGGG ATAAGAACCT TACAGAAAAA GCAGAAATGC CTGGGGCACT GGATTACCGA
    10621 TGTAATCAAA TTCAGTCCTT GAATTGAACA CAGGATTGCC TAGAGCAAGG CCAGCCAGAG
    10681 ATTCATCTCA GAGGGAGAAA GGTGTCTTTG GAGCAATTTT GTGGTAATCT AGTATGTATC
    10741 ACATAAGTTT AGACGCATTT GGGACTGGAA AGATGTGAAC AAagcaccct atggctcaca
    10801 tctgtcatta actctagttc cagtgcacct gacaccgtct tctggcctct gcagtgacca
    10861 agcacatggg tagtatgtag acatatacat aagcaaaaca cacatcatta aaaAGTGACA
    10921 TTTCCCAAAG GAAGCTGAAG AACCAGTTCT TGAGAAGATA GTAGAAATCA GAAGGGGAAA
    10981 TAGTAGACAT ACAGAGGGAC TGACCAGGTT GTGTCACCTT TATAGGCTAG GCTAATtGAT
    11041 GATCGACACT AGCGCTCTTT GTGAAGGACA CACAAATGAG ACATAGTTTA TAGGACTAAA
    11101 CACACTTCTA AGCAATTTAA TGAGACTTAA GACCCTGTCT CTAGCAAATA CTCTGGATGA
    11161 TATTCAGCTC AAGGCTCTTG TCAGACATGT TTCCATTTTC AAGGTGAGCT AACTGGCCAA
    11221 AACTGCCAAC AACCTGTAGT GAATAGAGAA GATGAGAAAA TCTGGATTCT CAAATGACCT
    11281 AATGAAAGCC ACTGGAGCGC CATATGGTTT CTGTGAAAAT GCCTTTTCAA TCATTAACCT
    11341 CTTAAATGAG TGTTAGCATC CTAACTAATG AGTGGTGCAG AATAGTGGGT CTGCTTAGCT
    11401 TAACTAAGGC CAAGAAAACA AAACAGGAAA TTCATTCCAT GTCATGAGAC TCATACTACG
    11461 AGGTTCCCTT AGACCTCAGG AGAAAAAGTC TTTGGCTGTA AGAACACACC TCAGTGGATG
    11521 TGGTAGACTA TGCCTTTACT Cttttttttt tttttttttt ttttgggttt tttcgagaca
    11581 gggtttctct gtgtagcctt ggctgtcctg gaactcactt tgttgaccag gctggcctcg
    11641 aactcagaga tccgcctgcc tctgcctctc aagtgctaga attaaaagtg tgcgccacca
    11701 ctcccagctA TATAGACTAT GCCTTTAATC AGGACACTTG GGAGGCAGGG GGATCTCAAA
    11761 TTCAATTCCA GACAGATGAC TGACAAACAC ACACATACAC CATTCGtctt ttcttttttt
    11821 cttttttctt ttgaaaacag gtttctctat gTagccctgg ctttcctaga attcaatcta
    11881 tagacccagc tggcctcaaa cacagaacct cttgcctctg cctcctcaac actatgacta
    11941 aaggtgtgaa ccaccaccac caccacccac cTGGCCAAAG AATGAATTGA GTGAATAAGT
    12001 ACGAGTGCAA CTCTCCAGCA GCCTGAGGCA AGAAAGCTTA ACAGTTGAAC CTGAGACCCT
    12061 ACTTCGTTTG TGTTGTACAT ATCTTCTCAT AATGAACTAG GCAGCCTAGT CTCTCTACCA
    12121 AATACACCAT GCACTTACAC CTCCTCAAAC CAACTGCAAC AGCTACACAC ATTTCCATGG
    12181 CTTGCCTGTA ATAATAAATT CACAAACTTC CTCTAAGTAA CTTTTAGTGG AAATCTACCA
    12241 GGTTATGCCT ATTTGTGATT GGGTGCACAG ATGACTAGAT GAGATGTAAT TTGGGAAGTG
    12301 ACATGCAATA GGAAAAATGA ATATATAACC TATAAATAGA AAACACCAag gcaagcgtgg
    12361 tgactcacac ctttaattag cacttgggag gcagaagtcg catcatctct taggtcaagg
    12421 ccaatctagt tccagaccag caaggacaac agaaaccttg ccttgatata aacaTTTTAA
    12481 AACTTTAAAA ATAGAGAAGC CCAAACTCTG CTCATTGGTA ATCTACCCTT CCTTTCTTTA
    12541 GACACCTTGA GAAGCTAGGC TACATAGCTT TGGGTCCTTA CGTACCCCCA CTCACTCAGC
    12601 CTGCAGTCAA T
//
