Features (pLannotate 1.2.2; 21 found; start..end, strand, type, name):
     29..47      -  promoter       T3 promoter: promoter for bacteriophage T3 RNA polymerase
     90..112     -  protein_bind   lac operator (fragment): The lac repressor binds to the lac operator to inhibit transcription in E. coli. This inhibition can be relieved by adding lactose or isopropyl-β-D-thiogalactopyranoside (IPTG). lac repressor encoded by lacI
    116..146     -  promoter       lac promoter: promoter for the E. coli lac operon
    161..182     -  protein_bind   CAP binding site: CAP binding activates transcription in the presence of cAMP. E. coli catabolite activator protein
    195..287     -  CDS            lacI (fragment): lac repressor; lacI; The lac repressor binds to the lac operator to inhibit transcription in E. coli. This inhibition can be relieved by adding lactose or isopropyl-β-D-thiogalactopyranoside (IPTG).
    470..1058    -  rep_origin     ori: high-copy-number ColE1/pMB1/pBR322/pUC origin of replication
   1129..1181    +  promoter       AmpR promoter (fragment): bla
   1182..2042    +  CDS            AmpR: β-lactamase; bla; confers resistance to ampicillin, carbenicillin, and related antibiotics
   2135..2194    -  promoter       AmpR promoter (fragment): bla
   2221..2271    +  misc_feature   bom (fragment): basis of mobility region from pBR322
   2292..3086    -  CDS            NeoR/KanR: aminoglycoside phosphotransferase from Tn5; aph(3')-II (or nptII); confers resistance to neomycin, kanamycin, and G418 (Geneticin®)
   3118..3387    -  CDS            tnpA (fragment): TN5P_ECOLX - Also known as tnp. Experimental evidence at protein level: Swiss-Prot protein existence level 1. Mediates transposition of transposon Tn5 by a 'cut and paste' mechanism. First, the monomeric transposase binds the 19 bp inverted DNA repeats flanking the transposon. Then, dimerization of the DNA- bound transposase creates a synaptic DNA complex. After nicking of the first DNA strand, excision of the transposon proceeds through a series of intermediates. The transposase then mediates the insertion of the transposon at a new site by strand transfer. The activity of the wild- type tran
   3435..3738    -  CDS            ccdB (fragment): CcdB, a bacterial toxin that poisons DNA gyrase; ccdB; Plasmids containing the ccdB gene cannot be propagated in standard E. coli strains.
   3748..3895    -  CDS            lacZα (fragment): LacZα fragment of β-galactosidase; lacZ fragment
   3898..3916    +  promoter       T7 promoter: promoter for bacteriophage T7 RNA polymerase
   4060..4230    +  CDS            Eif4enif1 (fragment): 4ET_MOUSE - Also known as Clast4 From Mus musculus (Mouse).
   4731..4967    +  CDS            Eif4enif1 (fragment): 4ET_MOUSE - Also known as Clast4 From Mus musculus (Mouse).
   6912..9959    +  CDS            lacZ: β-galactosidase; lacZ
   9999..10084   +  CDS            large T antigen (fragment): large T antigen from SV40 (simian virus 40)
  10107..10241   +  polyA_signal   SV40 poly(A) signal: SV40 polyadenylation signal
  11946..11963   +  CDS            9xHis (fragment): 9xHis affinity tag
>Addgene plasmid #139098 | PCR4-Shh::lacZ-H11 | addgene full sequence | sequence record 273136 | Addgene NGS Result
GAATTCGTTTAAACCTGCAGGACTAGTCCCTTTAGTGAGGGTTAATTCTGAGCTTGGCGTAATCATGGTC
ATAGCTGTTTCCTGTGTGAAATTGTTATCCGCTCACAATTCCACACAACATACGAGCCGGAAGCATAAAG
TGTAAAGCCTGGGGTGCCTAATGAGTGAGCTAACTCACATTAATTGCGTTGCGCTCACTGCCCGCTTTCC
AGTCGGGAAACCTGTCGTGCCAGCTGCATTAATGAATCGGCCAACGCGCGGGGAGAGGCGGTTTGCGTAT
TGGGCGCTCTTCCGCTTCCTCGCTCACTGACTCGCTGCGCTCGGTCGTTCGGCTGCGGCGAGCGGTATCA
GCTCACTCAAAGGCGGTAATACGGTTATCCACAGAATCAGGGGATAACGCAGGAAAGAACATGTGAGCAA
AAGGCCAGCAAAAGGCCAGGAACCGTAAAAAGGCCGCGTTGCTGGCGTTTTTCCATAGGCTCCGCCCCCC
TGACGAGCATCACAAAAATCGACGCTCAAGTCAGAGGTGGCGAAACCCGACAGGACTATAAAGATACCAG
GCGTTTCCCCCTGGAAGCTCCCTCGTGCGCTCTCCTGTTCCGACCCTGCCGCTTACCGGATACCTGTCCG
CCTTTCTCCCTTCGGGAAGCGTGGCGCTTTCTCATAGCTCACGCTGTAGGTATCTCAGTTCGGTGTAGGT
CGTTCGCTCCAAGCTGGGCTGTGTGCACGAACCCCCCGTTCAGCCCGACCGCTGCGCCTTATCCGGTAAC
TATCGTCTTGAGTCCAACCCGGTAAGACACGACTTATCGCCACTGGCAGCAGCCACTGGTAACAGGATTA
GCAGAGCGAGGTATGTAGGCGGTGCTACAGAGTTCTTGAAGTGGTGGCCTAACTACGGCTACACTAGAAG
AACAGTATTTGGTATCTGCGCTCTGCTGAAGCCAGTTACCTTCGGAAAAAGAGTTGGTAGCTCTTGATCC
GGCAAACAAACCACCGCTGGTAGCGGTGGTTTTTTTGTTTGCAAGCAGCAGATTACGCGCAGAAAAAAAG
GATCTCAAGAAGATCCTTTGATCTTTTCTACGGGGTCTGACGCTCAGTGGAACGAAAACTCACGTTAAGG
GATTTTGGTCATGAGACAATAACCCTGATAAATGCTTCAATAATATTGAAAAAGGAAGAGTATGAGTATT
CAACATTTCCGTGTCGCCCTTATTCCCTTTTTTGCGGCATTTTGCCTTCCTGTTTTTGCTCACCCAGAAA
CGCTGGTGAAAGTAAAAGATGCTGAAGATCAGTTGGGTGCACGAGTGGGTTACATCGAACTGGATCTCAA
CAGCGGTAAGATCCTTGAGAGTTTTCGCCCCGAAGAACGTTTTCCAATGATGAGCACTTTTAAAGTTCTG
CTATGTGGCGCGGTATTATCCCGTATTGACGCCGGGCAAGAGCAACTCGGTCGCCGCATACACTATTCTC
AGAATGACTTGGTTGAGTACTCACCAGTCACAGAAAAGCATCTTACGGATGGCATGACAGTAAGAGAATT
ATGCAGTGCTGCCATAACCATGAGTGATAACACTGCGGCCAACTTACTTCTGACAACGATCGGAGGACCG
AAGGAGCTAACCGCTTTTTTGCACAACATGGGGGATCATGTAACTCGCCTTGATCGTTGGGAACCGGAGC
TGAATGAAGCCATACCAAACGACGAGCGTGACACCACGATGCCTGTAGCAATGGCAACAACGTTGCGCAA
ACTATTAACTGGCGAACTACTTACTCTAGCTTCCCGGCAACAATTAATAGACTGGATGGAGGCGGATAAA
GTTGCAGGACCACTTCTGCGCTCGGCCCTTCCGGCTGGCTGGTTTATTGCTGATAAATCTGGAGCCGGTG
AGCGTGGGTCTCGCGGTATCATTGCAGCACTGGGGCCAGATGGTAAGCCCTCCCGTATCGTAGTTATCTA
CACGACGGGGAGTCAGGCAACTATGGATGAACGAAATAGACAGATCGCTGAGATAGGTGCCTCACTGATT
AAGCATTGGTAACTGTCAGACCAAGTTTACTCATATATACTTTAGATTGATTTAAAACTTCATTTTTAAT
TTAAAAGGATCTAGGTGAAGATCCTTTTTGATAATCTCATGAGCGGATACATATTTGAATGTATTTAGAA
AAATAAACAAATAGGGGTTCCGCGCACATTTCCCCGAAAAGTGCCACCTGATGCGGTGTGAAATACCGCA
CAGATGCGTAAGGAGAAAATACCGCATCAGGAAATTGTAAGCGTTAATAATTCAGAAGAACTCGTCAAGA
AGGCGATAGAAGGCGATGCGCTGCGAATCGGGAGCGGCGATACCGTAAAGCACGAGGAAGCGGTCAGCCC
ATTCGCCGCCAAGCTCTTCAGCAATATCACGGGTAGCCAACGCTATGTCCTGATAGCGGTCCGCCACACC
CAGCCGGCCACAGTCGATGAATCCAGAAAAGCGGCCATTTTCCACCATGATATTCGGCAAGCAGGCATCG
CCATGGGTCACGACGAGATCCTCGCCGTCGGGCATGCTCGCCTTGAGCCTGGCGAACAGTTCGGCTGGCG
CGAGCCCCTGATGCTCTTCGTCCAGATCATCCTGATCGACAAGACCGGCTTCCATCCGAGTACGTGCTCG
CTCGATGCGATGTTTCGCTTGGTGGTCGAATGGGCAGGTAGCCGGATCAAGCGTATGCAGCCGCCGCATT
GCATCAGCCATGATGGATACTTTCTCGGCAGGAGCAAGGTGAGATGACAGGAGATCCTGCCCCGGCACTT
CGCCCAATAGCAGCCAGTCCCTTCCCGCTTCAGTGACAACGTCGAGCACAGCTGCGCAAGGAACGCCCGT
CGTGGCCAGCCACGATAGCCGCGCTGCCTCGTCTTGCAGTTCATTCAGGGCACCGGACAGGTCGGTCTTG
ACAAAAAGAACCGGGCGCCCCTGCGCTGACAGCCGGAACACGGCGGCATCAGAGCAGCCGATTGTCTGTT
GTGCCCAGTCATAGCCGAATAGCCTCTCCACCCAAGCGGCCGGAGAACCTGCGTGCAATCCATCTTGTTC
AATCATGCGAAACGATCCTCATCCTGTCTCTTGATCAGAGCTTGATCCCCTGCGCCATCAGATCCTTGGC
GGCAAGAAAGCCATCCAGTTTACTTTGCAGGGCTTCCCAACCTTACCAGAGGGCGCCCCAGCTGGCAATT
CCGGTTCGCTTGCTGTCCATAAAACCGCCCAGTCTAGCTATCGCCATGTAAGCCCACTGCAAGCTACCTG
CTTTCTCTTTGCGCTTGCGTTTTCCCTTGTCCAGATAGCCCAGTAGCTGACATTCATCCGGGGTCAGCAC
CGTTTCTGCGGACTGGCTTTCTACGTGAAAAGGATCTAGGTGAAGATCCTTTTTGATAATCTCATGCCTG
ACATTTATATTCCCCAGAACATCAGGTTAATGGCGTTTTTGATGTCATTTTCGCGGTGGCTGAGATCAGC
CACTTCTTCCCCGATAACGGAGACCGGCACACTGGCCATATCGGTGGTCATCATGCGCCAGCTTTCATCC
CCGATATGCACCACCGGGTAAAGTTCACGGGAGACTTTATCTGACAGCAGACGTGCACTGGCCAGGGGGA
TCACCATCCGTCGCCCCGGCGTGTCAATAATATCACTCTGTACATCCACAAACAGACGATAACGGCTCTC
TCTTTTATAGGTGTAAACCTTAAACTGCCGTACGTATAGGCTGCGCAACTGTTGGGAAGGGCGATCGGTG
CGGGCCTCTTCGCTATTACGCCAGCTGGCGAAAGGGGGATGTGCTGCAAGGCGATTAAGTTGGGTAACGC
CAGGGTTTTCCCAGTCACGACGTTGTAAAACGACGGCCAGTGAATTGTAATACGACTCACTATAGGGCGA
ATTGAATTTAGCCCTGGTACATGTATGGTGGCAAGTGTTCACCACATCCACCTCCTTGTAAGTATCCAAA
TCAACAAAAGTAGTAAACTTTGACATTTTTAGGAACATCTACAACTCATGAGTTTCTTCTTTCTCCCCAT
CAGGTGTGCTTCCTCCTGGGATAGACATGGCTCCTTTACAGGGGCTATCTGGCCCACTCCTGGGTCAACC
CTTGTACCCTTTGGTCTCTGCTGCTAGTCACCCTCTCCTAAACCCTCGTCCTGGGACCCCTCTGCATTTG
GCGGTGATGCAGCAGCAGCTACAGCGCTCAGGTAAGGTTTAGAAATAGGCCAGGTTAGCTGATCACACTG
GAAAGTTCTGAGATTTCCAGGAGCAATAGTTATCACTGCCCCTTTGTTTCTTAGGTGTCACTAGAAAAAC
AGGTGAAGTGAACTGACCTGTGCAGTCTCAGGGATTATTACTACTGCAAGGACAGTCGGAGCCAGCCATG
CTCTAGCTCTGTTTTTCACTTCTTATAAGCCTGAGAATTTTTGCTGAGATGTGAACATGTCAGCCTTGGT
GGGCTTTCTTACGTTGCATTTTCTTACGTTGCATTTTGCACTTTAGGAAGCCTTTGGTTAAATCCTCTGG
TAGACTTCCCATCCCCCAAAGTAACAAACCATTCAAGCAAAGTAGGTCAGAAAATATTGTCAATACTGAG
AACAGGACTTGGGAGTGAGTATCCAAGGGTGGTCTTAGTAGACTTGTGGGGTTCTGTGGGTGAGGTGTAG
AGTAGAGCTACTTTGCTGCACTGACACTCTTCTCTCCATAGTTCTGCATCCTCCAGGCTCTAGTTCCCAG
GCAGCAGCTATCAGCGTTCAGACTCCTCAGAATGTACCCAGCCGGTCGGGCATGCCCCACATGCACTCCC
AGCTGGAGCATCGTACCAGCCAAAGGAGCAGCTCCCCTGTGGGCCTTGCCAAATGGTTTGGCTCAGATGT
GCTACAGCAGCCTCTGCCCTCCATGCCCACCAAAGTCATCAGTGTAGATGAACTGGAATATAGACAGTGA
AGAGGGCAGGCTGGCTCACCCATACCTGGACCTGTGGTGACACCCTGGTCATGACTCTCATTCCCTCTTT
GTAATGGGCTTTTACATTGGAGCACACTATGTGAAGATGTTTAGGGGATCCACATACCTACCATGATCTA
CATTATGACAGAAGGCTGTTAAATCGAATGAACCTACATGGTTCAAATACAAGGGATACAAGATTGTCAG
TCCTGGAAGTCTTTCTTTTATAAAATATGTGAATGAAGTGTTGGTGTCTTCTAGAGGTGACACCTAAGGG
TTCTGAAAAAATAAAATGTATAGACCCTTATGTACAGACCTGTGTATAAACTTTTGTACATACAAATAGG
GTAGCTTTTTTTGAACTTATACATACAGCTGTACATAAAGTAACTATCAGTTAGGCTTGTGTCAACTGTT
TGGATTTTTTTCACTTGAATATTTGGGACTTTTTCTTTTGGTTTATTAAAAGTTACATATGCCACGTGTG
TGAACGATATGGCTGGTACTGTGTTTATTTCTTCCATGAACTAAGACAGTCTAAATGAGTTCCTTTCACG
TTTTAATTTTACCTTAGGACTTCTGGAATTTCTTCTGCACATAAAGTTCTGATAGCATTAGTTTAAGCTG
GACTAACCCTGAAAGTAGCTTGTGGCAAGTATCAAGGAATCAATATTATACTCTACAAAATCAAAGTTTA
CAGAGAAGTCATATAGTAATTTTTCTGAAATTTACTGGCACAATGTTAATCCAGCCTGACTCCAACTAAT
TAATGGTCACATTAATTTAAGTCTTTCCCTTGCCTCTGCTGCATTAGTTTCTCTCAAAATTGTTAACTTA
CAACTTGAAGTCTGGTATTATAAATTGAATGTAAAGCATTCTGAAAGATACTATACTGATTGCAGGTTTT
TCAGTCAGGTTCAAGCTAATTTGACCAGTCATTGGATTAATTATGGATCTGGGGCCATAAATGCTATTTT
AATTCCACTATAGAGATTAAAATAAGCCATTCTCCATTTCATAATATTCTATTGGACTTTGACTGCAGGG
GCCTCCAAGTCTTGACAGTAGATTATAATCCTTCAGCTGCCCACTCTACTGGAGGAGGACAAACTGGTCA
CTTTTCAGCAAAACCTGGCTGTGGATCAGGGCAGTCTGGTACTTCCAAGCTCATTAGATGCCATCATGCT
CTCACTGCCTCCTCAGCTTCAAGAGGAATCTGGAAAAAGCAGTCCCACTGGTCAGGAAAGGAACACTAGT
GCACTTATCCTGGGTGTCTGCTGAGCCAACAGTGGTAGTAAGGTAAGGGCAGGATGTGTCAAACTGCCAA
TAGAGAACTACTTACTCTTCAGGCTGAAGCTGATGGAACAGCGGCCGCCAGGAACATCCAAACTGAGCAG
CCTTTCTTTCTCTCTTTCTTTCTTTTTTAAACTGGAAGCCTTCAGGTGAAAATAAAGCCACAGCAGCCAG
AGGGGGGAGAAATGTAGTCTTTCTCAGGGTTAACATCAGAAGACAAGCTTGTGCGGCTTGGCCAATCAGA
TGCGCCCCTGCCAGCTATAATATAGTGCGAAAGGCAGCCTGTCTCACAAGCTCTCCAGCCTTGCTACCAT
TTAAAATCAGGCTCTTTTTGTCTTTTAATTGCTGTCTCGAGACCCAACTCCGATGTGTTCCGTTACCAGC
GACCGGCAGCCTGCCATCGCAGCCCCAGTCTGGGTGGGGATCGGAGACAAGTCCCCTGCAGCAGCGGCAG
GCAAGGTTATATAGGAAGAGAAAGAGCCAGGCAGCGCCAGAGGGAACGAACGAGCCGAGCGAGGAAGGGA
GAGCCGAGCGCAAGGAGGAGCGCACACGCACACACCCGCGCGTACCCGCTCGCGCACAGACAGCGCGGGG
ACAGCTCACAAGTCCTCAGGTTCCGCGGACGAGATGGCTCGCGATGATCCCGTCGTTTTACAACGTCGTG
ACTGGGAAAACCCTGGCGTTACCCAACTTAATCGCCTTGCAGCACATCCCCCTTTCGCCAGCTGGCGTAA
TAGCGAAGAGGCCCGCACCGATCGCCCTTCCCAACAGTTGCGCAGCCTGAATGGCGAATGGCGCTTTGCC
TGGTTTCCGGCACCAGAAGCGGTGCCGGAAAGCTGGCTGGAGTGCGATCTTCCTGAGGCCGATACTGTCG
TCGTCCCCTCAAACTGGCAGATGCACGGTTACGATGCGCCCATCTACACCAACGTGACCTATCCCATTAC
GGTCAATCCGCCGTTTGTTCCCACGGAGAATCCGACGGGTTGTTACTCGCTCACATTTAATGTTGATGAA
AGCTGGCTACAGGAAGGCCAGACGCGAATTATTTTTGATGGCGTTAACTCGGCGTTTCATCTGTGGTGCA
ACGGGCGCTGGGTCGGTTACGGCCAGGACAGTCGTTTGCCGTCTGAATTTGACCTGAGCGCATTTTTACG
CGCCGGAGAAAACCGCCTCGCGGTGATGGTGCTGCGCTGGAGTGACGGCAGTTATCTGGAAGATCAGGAT
ATGTGGCGGATGAGCGGCATTTTCCGTGACGTCTCGTTGCTGCATAAACCGACTACACAAATCAGCGATT
TCCATGTTGCCACTCGCTTTAATGATGATTTCAGCCGCGCTGTACTGGAGGCTGAAGTTCAGATGTGCGG
CGAGTTGCGTGACTACCTACGGGTAACAGTTTCTTTATGGCAGGGTGAAACGCAGGTCGCCAGCGGCACC
GCGCCTTTCGGCGGTGAAATTATCGATGAGCGTGGTGGTTATGCCGATCGCGTCACACTACGTCTGAACG
TCGAAAACCCGAAACTGTGGAGCGCCGAAATCCCGAATCTCTATCGTGCGGTGGTTGAACTGCACACCGC
CGACGGCACGCTGATTGAAGCAGAAGCCTGCGATGTCGGTTTCCGCGAGGTGCGGATTGAAAATGGTCTG
CTGCTGCTGAACGGCAAGCCGTTGCTGATTCGAGGCGTTAACCGTCACGAGCATCATCCTCTGCATGGTC
AGGTCATGGATGAGCAGACGATGGTGCAGGATATCCTGCTGATGAAGCAGAACAACTTTAACGCCGTGCG
CTGTTCGCATTATCCGAACCATCCGCTGTGGTACACGCTGTGCGACCGCTACGGCCTGTATGTGGTGGAT
GAAGCCAATATTGAAACCCACGGCATGGTGCCAATGAATCGTCTGACCGATGATCCGCGCTGGCTACCGG
CGATGAGCGAACGCGTAACGCGAATGGTGCAGCGCGATCGTAATCACCCGAGTGTGATCATCTGGTCGCT
GGGGAATGAATCAGGCCACGGCGCTAATCACGACGCGCTGTATCGCTGGATCAAATCTGTCGATCCTTCC
CGCCCGGTGCAGTATGAAGGCGGCGGAGCCGACACCACGGCCACCGATATTATTTGCCCGATGTACGCGC
GCGTGGATGAAGACCAGCCCTTCCCGGCTGTGCCGAAATGGTCCATCAAAAAATGGCTTTCGCTACCTGG
AGAGACGCGCCCGCTGATCCTTTGCGAATACGCCCACGCGATGGGTAACAGTCTTGGCGGTTTCGCTAAA
TACTGGCAGGCGTTTCGTCAGTATCCCCGTTTACAGGGCGGCTTCGTCTGGGACTGGGTGGATCAGTCGC
TGATTAAATATGATGAAAACGGCAACCCGTGGTCGGCTTACGGCGGTGATTTTGGCGATACGCCGAACGA
TCGCCAGTTCTGTATGAACGGTCTGGTCTTTGCCGACCGCACGCCGCATCCAGCGCTGACGGAAGCAAAA
CACCAGCAGCAGTTTTTCCAGTTCCGTTTATCCGGGCAAACCATCGAAGTGACCAGCGAATACCTGTTCC
GTCATAGCGATAACGAGCTCCTGCACTGGATGGTGGCGCTGGATGGTAAGCCGCTGGCAAGCGGTGAAGT
GCCTCTGGATGTCGCTCCACAAGGTAAACAGTTGATTGAACTGCCTGAACTACCGCAGCCGGAGAGCGCC
GGGCAACTCTGGCTCACAGTACGCGTAGTGCAACCGAACGCGACCGCATGGTCAGAAGCCGGGCACATCA
GCGCCTGGCAGCAGTGGCGTCTGGCGGAAAACCTCAGTGTGACGCTCCCCGCCGCGTCCCACGCCATCCC
GCATCTGACCACCAGCGAAATGGATTTTTGCATCGAGCTGGGTAATAAGCGTTGGCAATTTAACCGCCAG
TCAGGCTTTCTTTCACAGATGTGGATTGGCGATAAAAAACAACTGCTGACGCCGCTGCGCGATCAGTTCA
CCCGTGCACCGCTGGATAACGACATTGGCGTAAGTGAAGCGACCCGCATTGACCCTAACGCCTGGGTCGA
ACGCTGGAAGGCGGCGGGCCATTACCAGGCCGAAGCAGCGTTGTTGCAGTGCACGGCAGATACACTTGCT
GATGCGGTGCTGATTACGACCGCTCACGCGTGGCAGCATCAGGGGAAAACCTTATTTATCAGCCGGAAAA
CCTACCGGATTGATGGTAGTGGTCAAATGGCGATTACCGTTGATGTTGAAGTGGCGAGCGATACACCGCA
TCCGGCGCGGATTGGCCTGAACTGCCAGCTGGCGCAGGTAGCAGAGCGGGTAAACTGGCTCGGATTAGGG
CCGCAAGAAAACTATCCCGACCGCCTTACTGCCGCCTGTTTTGACCGCTGGGATCTGCCATTGTCAGACA
TGTATACCCCGTACGTCTTCCCGAGCGAAAACGGTCTGCGCTGCGGGACGCGCGAATTGAATTATGGCCC
ACACCAGTGGCGCGGCGACTTCCAGTTCAACATCAGCCGCTACAGTCAACAGCAACTGATGGAAACCAGC
CATCGCCATCTGCTGCACGCGGAAGAAGGCACATGGCTGAATATCGACGGTTTCCATATGGGGATTGGTG
GCGACGACTCCTGGAGCCCGTCAGTATCGGCGGAATTCCAGCTGAGCGCCGGTCGCTACCATTACCAGTT
GGTCTGGTGTCAAAAATAATAATAACCGGGCAGGGGGGATCTAAGCTCTAGATAAGTAATGATCATAATC
AGCCATATCACATCTGTAGAGGTTTTACTTGCTTTAAAAAACCTCCCACACCTCCCCCTGAACCTGAAAC
ATAAAATGAATGCAATTGTTGTTGTTAACTTGTTTATTGCAGCTTATAATGGTTACAAATAAAGCAATAG
CATCACAAATTTCACAAATAAAGCATTTTTTTCACTGCATTCTAGTTGTGGTTTGTCCAAACTCATCAAT
GTATCTTATCATGTCTGGATCCACTAGTTCTAGAGCGGCAAGCAGAAAGGGAACAAGGGGATATTAAATG
TGTATAGACACGCTAGAGAGATGGCTCAGCAGTTAAGAGAACTAGCTGGTCTTTCAGAGGTCCCGAGATC
AATTTTAGACACCCACATGGTGGCTCATGACCATCTATCTATAAATGGATCTGATTTTCATGTCTGGCAG
TGTACAGAAGCTAACTGAAGAAAGGTGGAAGACCCACAAGAGTTCAAGATAAGCCCTATATAGTGAAGTT
CAAGGCAAGCTTTTTCTACCTGAAACTTAGTCTCAAAAAAAAATGAATACGTAAACAGTCTTCCAGGGGA
TAAGAACCTTACAGAAAAAGCAGAAATGCCTGGGGCACTGGATTACCGATGTAATCAAATTCAGTCCTTG
AATTGAACACAGGATTGCCTAGAGCAAGGCCAGCCAGAGATTCATCTCAGAGGGAGAAAGGTGTCTTTGG
AGCAATTTTGTGGTAATCTAGTATGTATCACATAAGTTTAGACGCATTTGGGACTGGAAAGATGTGAACA
AAGCACCCTATGGCTCACATCTGTCATTAACTCTAGTTCCAGTGCACCTGACACCGTCTTCTGGCCTCTG
CAGTGACCAAGCACATGGGTAGTATGTAGACATATACATAAGCAAAACACACATCATTAAAAAGTGACAT
TTCCCAAAGGAAGCTGAAGAACCAGTTCTTGAGAAGATAGTAGAAATCAGAAGGGGAAATAGTAGACATA
CAGAGGGACTGACCAGGTTGTGTCACCTTTATAGGCTAGGCTAATTGATGATCGACACTAGCGCTCTTTG
TGAAGGACACACAAATGAGACATAGTTTATAGGACTAAACACACTTCTAAGCAATTTAATGAGACTTAAG
ACCCTGTCTCTAGCAAATACTCTGGATGATATTCAGCTCAAGGCTCTTGTCAGACATGTTTCCATTTTCA
AGGTGAGCTAACTGGCCAAAACTGCCAACAACCTGTAGTGAATAGAGAAGATGAGAAAATCTGGATTCTC
AAATGACCTAATGAAAGCCACTGGAGCGCCATATGGTTTCTGTGAAAATGCCTTTTCAATCATTAACCTC
TTAAATGAGTGTTAGCATCCTAACTAATGAGTGGTGCAGAATAGTGGGTCTGCTTAGCTTAACTAAGGCC
AAGAAAACAAAACAGGAAATTCATTCCATGTCATGAGACTCATACTACGAGGTTCCCTTAGACCTCAGGA
GAAAAAGTCTTTGGCTGTAAGAACACACCTCAGTGGATGTGGTAGACTATGCCTTTACTCTTTTTTTTTT
TTTTTTTTTTGGGTTTTTTCGAGACAGGGTTTCTCTGTGTAGCCTTGGCTGTCCTGGAACTCACTTTGTT
GACCAGGCTGGCCTCGAACTCAGAGATCCGCCTGCCTCTGCCTCTCAAGTGCTAGAATTAAAAGTGTGCG
CCACCACTCCCAGCTATATAGACTATGCCTTTAATCAGGACACTTGGGAGGCAGGGGGATCTCAAATTCA
ATTCCAGACAGATGACTGACAAACACACACATACACCATTCGTCTTTTCTTTTTTTCTTTTTTCTTTTGA
AAACAGGTTTCTCTATGTAGCCCTGGCTTTCCTAGAATTCAATCTATAGACCCAGCTGGCCTCAAACACA
GAACCTCTTGCCTCTGCCTCCTCAACACTATGACTAAAGGTGTGAACCACCACCACCACCACCCACCTGG
CCAAAGAATGAATTGAGTGAATAAGTACGAGTGCAACTCTCCAGCAGCCTGAGGCAAGAAAGCTTAACAG
TTGAACCTGAGACCCTACTTCGTTTGTGTTGTACATATCTTCTCATAATGAACTAGGCAGCCTAGTCTCT
CTACCAAATACACCATGCACTTACACCTCCTCAAACCAACTGCAACAGCTACACACATTTCCATGGCTTG
CCTGTAATAATAAATTCACAAACTTCCTCTAAGTAACTTTTAGTGGAAATCTACCAGGTTATGCCTATTT
GTGATTGGGTGCACAGATGACTAGATGAGATGTAATTTGGGAAGTGACATGCAATAGGAAAAATGAATAT
ATAACCTATAAATAGAAAACACCAAGGCAAGCGTGGTGACTCACACCTTTAATTAGCACTTGGGAGGCAG
AAGTCGCATCATCTCTTAGGTCAAGGCCAATCTAGTTCCAGACCAGCAAGGACAACAGAAACCTTGCCTT
GATATAAACATTTTAAAACTTTAAAAATAGAGAAGCCCAAACTCTGCTCATTGGTAATCTACCCTTCCTT
TCTTTAGACACCTTGAGAAGCTAGGCTACATAGCTTTGGGTCCTTACGTACCCCCACTCACTCAGCCTGC
AGTCAAT
